>Addgene plasmid #73321 | pJK195 | depositor full sequence | sequence record 135029 | pJK195 sequence 6623 bps
TGGCGAATGGG
[124 nt withheld, positions 12-135]
C
[91 nt withheld, positions 137-227]
A
[49 nt withheld, positions 229-277]
CCTTTGACGTTGGAGTCCACGTTCTTT
[37 nt withheld, positions 305-341]
ACCCTATCTCGGTCTATTCTTTTGATTTATAAGGGATTTTGCCGATTTCGGCCTATTGGTTAAAAAATGA
GCTGATTTAACAAAAATTTAACGCGAATTTTAACAAAATATTAACGTTTACAATTTCAGGTGGCACTTTT
CGGGGAAATGTGCGCGGAACCCCTATTTGTTTATTTTTCTAAATACATTCAAATATGTATCCGCTCATGA
ATTAATTCTTAGAAAAACTCATCGAGCATCAAATGAAACTGCAATTTATTCATATCAGGATTATCAATAC
CATATTTTTGAAAAAGCCGTTTCTGTAATGAAGGAGAAAACTCACCGAGGCAGTTCCATAGGATGGCAAG
ATCCTGGTATCGGTCTGCGATTCCGACTCGTCCAACATCAATACAACCTATTAATTTCCCCTCGTCAAAA
ATAAGGTTATCAAGTGAGAAATCACCATGAGTGACGACTGAATCCGGTGAGAATGGCAAAAGTTTATGCA
TTTCTTTCCAGACTTGTTCAACAGGCCAGCCATTACGCTCGTCATCAAAATCACTCGCATCAACCAAACC
GTTATTCATTCGTGATTGCGCCTGAGCGAGACGAAATACGCGATCGCTGTTAAAAGGACAATTACAAACA
GGAATCGAATGCAACCGGCGCAGGAACACTGCCAGCGCATCAACAATATTTTCACCTGAATCAGGATATT
CTTCTAATACCTGGAATGCTGTTTTCCCGGGGATCGCAGTGGTGAGTAACCATGCATCATCAGGAGTACG
GATAAAATGCTTGATGGTCGGAAGAGGCATAAATTCCGTCAGCCAGTTTAGTCTGACCATCTCATCTGTA
ACATCATTGGCAACGCTACCTTTGCCATGTTTCAGAAACAACTCTGGCGCATCGGGCTTCCCATACAATC
GATAGATTGTCGCACCTGATTGCCCGACATTATCGCGAGCCCATTTATACCCATATAAATCAGCATCCAT
GTTGGAATTTAATCGCGGCCTAGAGCAAGACGTTTCCCGTTGAATATGGCTCATAACACCCCTTGTATTA
CTGTTTATGTAAGCAGACAGTTTTATTGTTCATGACCAAAATCCCTTAACGTGAGTTTTCGTTCCACTGA
GCGTCAGACCCCGTAGAAAAGATCAAAGGATCTTCTTGAGATCCTTTTTTTCTGCGCGTAATCTGCTGCT
TGCAAACAAAAAAACCACCGCTACCAGCGGTGGTTTGTTTGCCGGATCAAGAGCTACCAACTCTTTTTCC
GAAGGTAACTGGCTTCAGCAGAGCGCAGATACCAAATACTGTCCTTCTAGTGTAGCCGTAGTTAGGCCAC
CACTTCAAGAACTCTGTAGCACCGCCTACATACCTCGCTCTGCTAATCCTGTTACCAGTGGCTGCTGCCA
GTGGCGATAAGTCGTGTCTTACCGGGTTGGACTCAAGACGATAGTTACCGGATAAGGCGCAGCGGTCGGG
CTGAACGGGGGGTTCGTGCACACAGCCCAGCTTGGAGCGAACGACCTACACCGAACTGAGATACCTACAG
CGTGAGCTATGAGAAAGCGCCACGCTTCCCGAAGGGAGAAAGGCGGACAGGTATCCGGTAAGCGGCAGGG
TCGGAACAGGAGAGCGCACGAGGGAGCTTCCAGGGGGAAACGCCTGGTATCTTTATAGTCCTGTCGGGTT
TCGCCACCTCTGACTTGAGCGTCGATTTTTGTGATGCTCGTCAGGGGGGCGGAGCCTATGGAAAAACGCC
AGCAACGCGGCCTTTTTACGGTTCCTGGCCTTTTGCTGGCCTTTTGCTCACATGTTCTTTCCTGCGTTAT
CCCCTGATTCTGTGGATAACCGTATTACCGCCTTTGAGTGAGCTGATACCGCTCGCCGCAGCCGAACGAC
CGAGCGCAGCGAGTCAGTGAGCGAGGAAGCGGAAGAGCGCCTGATGCGGTATTTTCTCCTTACGCATCTG
TGCGGTATTTCACACCGCATATATGGTGCACTCTCAGTACAATCTGCTCTGATGCCGCATAGTTAAGCCA
GTATACACTCCGCTATCGCTACGTGACTGGGTCATGGCTGCGCCCCGACACCCGCCAACACCCGCTGACG
CGCCCTGACGGGCTTGTCTGCTCCCGGCATCCGCTTACAGACAAGCTGTGACCGTCTCCGGGAGCTGCAT
GTGTCAGAGGTTTTCACCGTCATCACCGAAACGCGCGAGGCAGCTGCGGTAAAGCTCATCAGCGTGGTCG
TGAAGCGATTCACAGATGTCTGCCTGTTCATCCGCGTCCAGCTCGTTGAGTTTCTCCAGAAGCGTTAATG
TCTGGCTTCTGATAAAGCGGGCCATGTTAAGGGCGGTTTTTTCCTGTTTGGTCACTGATGCCTCCGTGTA
AGGGGGATTTCTGTTCATGGGGGTAATGATACCGATGAAACGAGAGAGGATGCTCACGATACGGGTTACT
GATGATGAACATGCCCGGTTACTGGAACGTTGTGAGGGTAAACAACTGGCGGTATGGATGCGGCGGGACC
AGAGAAAAATCACTCAGGGTCAATGCCAGCGCTTCGTTAATACAGATGTAGGTGTTCCACAGGGTAGCCA
GCAGCATCCTGCGATGCAGATCCGGAACATAATGGTGCAGGGCGCTGACTTCCGCGTTTCCAGACTTTAC
GAAACACGGAAACCGAAGACCATTCATGTTGTTGCTCAGGTCGCAGACGTTTTGCAGCAGCAGTCGCTTC
ACGTTCGCTCGCGTATCGGTGATTCATTCTGCTAACCAGTAAGGCAACCCCGCCAGCCTAGCCGGGTCCT
CAACGACAGGAGCACGATCATGCGCACCCGTGGGGCCGCCATGCCGGCGATAATGGCCTGCTTCTCGCCG
AAACGTTTGGTGGCGGGACCAGTGACGAAGGCTTGAGCGAGGGCGTGCAAGATTCCGAATACCGCAAGCG
ACAGGCCGATCATCGTCGCGCTCCAGCGAAAGCGGTCCTCGCCGAAAATGACCCAGAGCGCTGCCGGCAC
CTGTCCTACGAGTTGCATGATAAAGAAGACAGTCATAAGTGCGGCGACGATAGTCATGCCCCGCGCCCAC
CGGAAGGAGCTGACTGGGTTGAAGGCTCTCAAGGGCATCGGTCGAGATCCCGGTGCCTAATGAGTGAGCT
AACTTACATTAATTGCGTTGCGCTCACTGCCCGCTTTCCAGTCGGGAAACCTGTCGTGCCAGCTGCATTA
ATGAATCGGCCAACGCGCGGGGAGAGGCGGTTTGCGTATTGGGCGCCAGGGTGGTTTTTCTTTTCACCAG
TGAGACGGGCAACAGCTGATTGCCCTTCACCGCCTGGCCCTGAGAGAGTTGCAGCAAGCGGTCCACGCTG
GTTTGCCCCAGCAGGCGAAAATCCTGTTTGATGGTGGTTAACGGCGGGATATAACATGAGCTGTCTTCGG
TATCGTCGTATCCCACTACCGAGATATCCGCACCAACGCGCAGCCCGGACTCGGTAATGGCGCGCATTGC
GCCCAGCGCCATCTGATCGTTGGCAACCAGCATCGCAGTGGGAACGATGCCCTCATTCAGCATTTGCATG
GTTTGTTGAAAACCGGACATGGCACTCCAGTCGCCTTCCCGTTCCGCTATCGGCTGAATTTGATTGCGAG
TGAGATATTTATGCCAGCCAGCCAGACGCAGACGCGCCGAGACAGAACTTAATGGGCCCGCTAACAGCGC
GATTTGCTGGTGACCCAATGCGACCAGATGCTCCACGCCCAGTCGCGTACCGTCTTCATGGGAGAAAATA
ATACTGTTGATGGGTGTCTGGTCAGAGACATCAAGAAATAACGCCGGAACATTAGTGCAGGCAGCTTCCA
CAGCAATGGCATCCTGGTCATCCAGCGGATAGTTAATGATCAGCCCACTGACGCGTTGCGCGAGAAGATT
GTGCACCGCCGCTTTACAGGCTTCGACGCCGCTTCGTTCTACCATCGACACCACCACGCTGGCACCCAGT
TGATCGGCGCGAGATTTAATCGCCGCGACAATTTGCGACGGCGCGTGCAGGGCCAGACTGGAGGTGGCAA
CGCCAATCAGCAACGACTGTTTGCCCGCCAGTTGTTGTGCCACGCGGTTGGGAATGTAATTCAGCTCCGC
CATCGCCGCTTCCACTTTTTCCCGCGTTTTCGCAGAAACGTGGCTGGCCTGGTTCACCACGCGGGAAACG
GTCTGATAAGAGACACCGGCATACTCTGCGACATCGTATAACGTTACTGGTTTCACATTCACCACCCTGA
ATTGACTCTCTTCCGGGCGCTATCATGCCATACCGCGAAAGGTTTTGCGCCATTCGATGGTGTCCGGGAT
CTCGACGCTCTCCCTTATGCGACTCCTGCATTAGGAAGCAGCCCAGTAGTAGGTTGAGGCCGTTGAGCAC
CGCCGCCGCAAGGAATGGTGCATGCAAGGAGATGGCGCCCAACAGTCCCCCGGCCACGGGGCCTGCCACC
ATACCCACGCCGAAACAAGCGCTCATGAGCCCGAAGTGGCGAGCCCGATCTTCCCCATCGGTGATGTCGG
CGATATAGGCGCCAGCAACCGCACCTGTGGCGCCGGTGATGCCGGCCACGATGCGTCCGGCGTAGAGGAT
CGAGATCTCGATCCCGCGAAATTAATACGACTCACTATAGGGGAATTGTGAGCGGATAACAATTCCCCTC
TAGAAATAATTTTGTTTAACTTTAAGAAGGAGATATACCATGGGCAGCAGCCATCATCATCATCATCACA
GCAGCGGCCTGGTGCCGCGCGGCAGCCATATGCATAAAATCATTATCGTCGGCGGAGGCCTGGCAGGCAG
CCTCAGCGCCATTTATCTGGCGCAACGGGGGCACGATGTCCACGTTGTCGAAAAGCGCGGCGATCCGCTG
CTGGAGAATGCCGCAAACGCCGACCCCGTCAACTCGCGCGCCATCGGCGTGAGCATGACGGTACGCGGCA
TCAAGGCCGTCCTGGCCGCCGGCATCAGCAAGCAGGAGCTCGACCAGTGCGGCGAACCCATCGTCGGCAT
GGCATTCAGCGTGGGCGGCCGGCACCGGATACGCGAGCTGACCCCGCTCGAAGGCCTGTTCCCCCTGTCG
CTGGACCGCACCGCCTTCCAGCGCCTGCTGAACCGGCATGCCGCCCTGCACGAGGTGAAGTATTACTTTG
AGCATAAATGCCTGGATGTCGACCTGGAAAGAAAGATCGTGCTGATCCAGGGCCCGGACGGCGCCTTGCA
GAAGCTGCATGGCGACCTGGTCATTGGCGCCGACGGCGCCCACTCTGCCGTGCGGCGCGCCATGCAAAGC
GGCATGCGCCGTTTCGAGTTCAGGCAAAGTTACTTCCGCCACGGCTACAAGACGCTGGTGTTGCCGAACG
CGGCGGATCTGGGTTTCAGGAAGGATTTGCTGTACTTCTTCGGCATGGATTCCAAGGGCCTGTTTGCCGG
CCGCGCGGCCACCATCCCGGACGGCAGCATCAGCTTTGCCCTGTGCCTGCCCTACACCGGCACGCCCAGC
CTGGGCACGCTCAACCGCGAAGCCATGGCCGATTTCTTCAGCCGCTACTTCGGCACCCTGCCGCCGGACC
GTCGCAAGGAAATGCTGGACCAGTTCATGGCGCTGCCCAGCAACGACCTCATCAATGTCCGTTCCAGCAC
CTTCCACTACAAGGCCAATATCCTGCTGATCGGCGATGCGGCGCATGCCACCGCCCCGTTCCTCGGGCAA
GGCATGAACATGGCGCTGGAAGACGTCCACGTCTTCGTGTCCCTGCTGGAAAAGCACGGCAATGCCCTGG
GCCCTGCCCTGTCCGAATTCACGCAGCAGCGCAAGGTGCAGGCGGACGCCATGCAGGACATGGCGATCGC
CAACTATGAGGCGCTGAGCAATCCGAACCTGATTTTCTTCCTGCAGACGCGCTACACGCGCTACATGCAC
AAGAAATTCCCCCGTGTTTATCCGCCAGACATGGCGGAGAAACTGTACTTCACATCGGTTCCTTACGATG
AATTGCAGCAAATCCAGAAGAAACAAAACGTTTGGTACAAACTTGGAAGGGTTAATTAAGGATCCGAATT
CGAGCTCCGTCGACAAGCTTGCGGCCGCACTCGAGCACCACCACCACCACCACTGAGATCCGGCTGCTAA
CAAAGCCCGAAAGGAAGCTGAGTTGGCTGCTGCCACCGCTGAGCAATAACTAGCATAACCCCTTGGGGCC
TCTAAACGGGTCTTGAGGGGTTTTTTGCTGAAAGGAGGAACTATATCCGGAT
Features (pLannotate 1.2.2; 21 found; start..end, strand, type, name):
     12..467     +  rep_origin     f1 ori (sequence partly withheld): f1 bacteriophage origin of replication; arrow indicates direction of (+) strand synthesis
    494..551     +  promoter       AmpR promoter (fragment): bla
    560..1375    -  CDS            KanR: aminoglycoside phosphotransferase; aph(3')-Ia; confers resistance to kanamycin in bacteria or G418 (Geneticin®) in eukaryotes
   1497..2085    +  rep_origin     ori: high-copy-number ColE1/pMB1/pBR322/pUC origin of replication
   2271..2413    -  misc_feature   bom: basis of mobility region from pBR322
   2515..2706    -  CDS            rop: Rop protein, which maintains plasmids at low copy number; rop
   2723..3103    +  CDS            YPB1_ECOLX: Protein predicted: Swiss-Prot protein existence level 4. From Escherichia coli.
   3175..3466    -  CDS            TcR (fragment): tetracycline efflux protein; tet; confers resistance to tetracycline
   3481..3502    -  protein_bind   CAP binding site: CAP binding activates transcription in the presence of cAMP. E. coli catabolite activator protein
   3515..4597    -  CDS            lacI: lac repressor; lacI; The lac repressor binds to the lac operator to inhibit transcription in E. coli. This inhibition can be relieved by adding lactose or isopropyl-β-D-thiogalactopyranoside (IPTG).
   4598..4675    -  promoter       lacI promoter: lacI
   4683..4962    -  CDS            TcR (fragment): tetracycline efflux protein; tet; confers resistance to tetracycline
   4984..5002    +  promoter       T7 promoter: promoter for bacteriophage T7 RNA polymerase
   5003..5027    +  protein_bind   lac operator: The lac repressor binds to the lac operator to inhibit transcription in E. coli. This inhibition can be relieved by adding lactose or isopropyl-β-D-thiogalactopyranoside (IPTG). lac repressor encoded by lacI
   5042..5064    +  RBS            RBS: efficient ribosome binding site from bacteriophage T7 gene 10 (Olins and Rangwala, 1989)
   5083..5099    +  CDS            capTEV™ (fragment): composite tag for in vivo biotinylation, TEV protease cleavage, and 6xHis tagging
   5110..5127    +  CDS            thrombin site: thrombin recognition and cleavage site
   5131..6417    +  CDS            vioC: VIOC_CHRVO - Experimental evidence at protein level: Swiss-Prot protein existence level 1. Catalyzes the hydroxylation of the 16-position of protoviolaceinate and protodeoxyviolaceinate to form violacein and deoxyviolacein, respectively. From Chromobacterium violaceum (strain ATCC 12472 / DSM 30191 / JCM 1249 / NBRC 12614 / NCIMB 9131 / NCTC 9757).
   6467..6484    +  CDS            9xHis (fragment): 9xHis affinity tag
   6494..6543    +  CDS            SET1 (fragment): solubility-enhancement tag derived from T7 phage gene 10B
   6551..6598    +  terminator     T7 terminator: transcription terminator for bacteriophage T7 RNA polymerase
