[The description below was written by a language model from this plasmid's Addgene catalogue record and pLannotate feature annotations shown in this document.]
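Description:
pJK195 is a bacterial expression plasmid built on the pET28a backbone (6,623 bp in total) for producing the violacein biosynthesis protein VioC from Janthinobacterium lividum with an N-terminal His6 tag. It is maintained in E. coli through a ColE1/pMB1-type origin accompanied by the bom region and the rop gene, which moderates copy number. Selection is by the aph(3')-Ia kanamycin resistance gene. An f1 phage origin is also present, along with short tetracycline-resistance gene remnants and similar backbone fragments that have no functional role.

The vioC coding sequence was inserted between the NdeI and BamHI sites, both retained, and carries a silent mutation at Val428. It is transcribed from a T7 promoter followed directly by a lac operator, with the T7 gene 10 ribosome binding site upstream and the T7 terminator downstream. The plasmid-borne lacI gene supplies repressor, so expression is held off until IPTG is added, in a host that provides T7 RNA polymerase. The backbone leader places the His6 tag and a thrombin cleavage site ahead of VioC, allowing metal-affinity purification and optional tag removal. The automated annotation labels the His-tag region as a fragment of a composite tag. It matches the insert to the Chromobacterium violaceum VioC homologue, an enzyme that hydroxylates protoviolaceinate and protodeoxyviolaceinate to give violacein and deoxyviolacein, whereas the catalogue gives J. lividum as the source. A His-tag fragment annotated downstream of the insert is the usual pET28a C-terminal tag sequence. The record lists only the N-terminal tag, so this downstream tag is presumably not part of the expressed protein. The construct suits production of recombinant VioC for biochemical or structural study of violacein biosynthesis.
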