Addgene plasmid #73321: pJK195
Purpose: Produces Janthinobacterium lividum violacein biosynthesis protein VioC with a N-terminal His6 tag
Depositing lab: T. J. Kappock. Depositing organization: Washington University in Saint Louis.
Backbone
  Vector backbone: pET28a
  Backbone size w/o insert (bp): 5369
  Total vector size (bp): 6623
  Vector type: Bacterial Expression
Growth in bacteria
  Bacterial resistance: Kanamycin, 50 μg/mL
  Growth temperature: 37°C
  Growth strain: DH5alpha
  Copy number: Unknown
Gene/Insert
  Gene/Insert name: violacein biosynthesis protein VioC (alt name: vioC)
  Species: Janthinobacterium lividum
  Mutation: contains silent mutation in Val428
  GenBank ID: AAZ39193.1
  Promoter: T7
  Tag / fusion protein: His6 (N terminal on backbone)
  Cloning method: Restriction Enzyme; 5′ cloning site NdeI (not destroyed); 3′ cloning site BamHI (not destroyed)
  Sequencing primers: 5′ T7 promoter; 3′ T7 terminator
Terms and licenses: Academic/Nonprofit Terms; Industry Terms: Not Available to Industry
How to cite: pJK195 was a gift from T. J. Kappock (Addgene plasmid # 73321 ; http://n2t.net/addgene:73321 ; RRID:Addgene_73321)
