>Addgene plasmid #73321 | pJK195 | addgene partial sequence | sequence record 141176 | T7 5'-TAATACGACTCACTATAGGG-3'
GTGGGCGGCCGGCACCGGATACGCGAGCTGACCCCGCTCGAAGGCCTGTTCCCCCTGTCGCTGGACCGCA
CCGCCTTCCAGCGCCTGCTGAACCGGCATGCCGCCCTGCACGAGGTGAAGTATTACTTTGAGCATAA
