>Addgene plasmid #73321 | pJK195 | addgene partial sequence | sequence record 141177 | T7term 5'-GCTAGTTATTGCTCAGCGG-3'
TAGCAGCCGGATCTCAGTGGTGGTGGTGGTGGTGCTCGAGTGCGGCCGCAAGCTTGTCGACGGAGCTCGA
ATTCGGATCCTTAATTAACCCTTCCAAGTTTGTACCAAACGTTTTGTTTCTTCTGGATTTGCTGCAATTC
ATCGTAAGGAACCGATGTGAAGTACAGTTTCTCCGCCATGTCTGGCGGATAAACACGGGGGAATTTCTTG
TGCATGTAGCGCGTGTAGCGCGTCTGCAGGAAGAAAATCAGGTTCGGATTGCTCAGCGCCTCATAGTTGG
CGATCGCCATGTCCTGCATGGCGTCCGCCTGCACCTTGCGCTGCTGCGTGAATTCGGACAGGGCAGGGCC
CAGGGCATTGCCGTGCTTTTCCAGCAGGGACACGAAGACGTGGACGTCTTCCAGCGCCATGTTCATGCCT
TGCCCGAGGAACGGGGCGGTGGCATGCGCCGCATCGCCGATCAGCAGGATATTGGCCTTGTAGTGGAAGG
TGCTGGAACGGACATTGATGAGGTCGTTGCTGGGCAGCGCCATGAACTGGTCCAGCATTTCCTTGCGACG
GTCCGGCGGCAGGGTGCCGAAGTAGCGGCTGAAGAAATCGGCCATGGCTTCGCGGTTGAGCGTGCCCAGG
CTGGGCGTGCCGGTGTAGGGCAGGCACAGGGCAAAGCTGATGCTGCCGTCCGGGATGGTGGCCGCGCGGC
CGGCAAACAGGCCCTTGGAATCCATGCCGAAGAAGTACAGCAAATCCTTCCTGAAACCCAGATCCGCCGC
GTTCGGCAACACCAGCGTCTTGTAGCCGTGGCGGAAGTAACTTTGCCTGAACTCGAAACGGCGCATGCCG
CTTTGCATGGCGCGCCGCACGGCAGAGTGGGCGCCGTCGGCGCCAATGACCAGGTCGCCATGCAGCTTCT
GCAAGGCGCCGTCCGGGCCCTGGATCAGCACGATCTTTCTTTCCAGGTCGACATCCAGGCATTTATGCTC
AAAGTAATACTT
